Addgene plasmid #236266: BtARR3 long
Purpose: Bacterial expression of bovine arrestin-3 long isoform
Depositing lab: Vsevolod Gurevich. Depositing organization: Vanderbilt University. Publication: Expression of Untagged Arrestins in E. coli and Their Purification. Vishnivetskiy SA, Zhan X, Gurevich VV. Curr Protoc. 2023 Sep;3(9):e832. doi: 10.1002/cpz1.832. PubMed 37671938.
Backbone
  Vector backbone: pTrcHisB
  Backbone manufacturer: ThermoFisher
  Backbone size w/o insert (bp): 4400
  Vector type: Bacterial Expression
Growth in bacteria
  Bacterial resistance: Ampicillin, 100 μg/mL
  Growth temperature: 30°C
  Growth strain: DH5alpha
  Copy number: High Copy
Gene/Insert
  Gene/Insert name: arrestin-3 (alt name: clone el1)
  Species: B. taurus (bovine)
  Mutation: long isoform
  Entrez Gene: ARR3
  Promoter: lac
  Cloning method: Restriction Enzyme; 5′ cloning site NcoI (unknown if destroyed); 3′ cloning site HindIII (unknown if destroyed)
  Sequencing primers: 5′ M13_pUC_rev_primer
Terms and licenses: Academic/Nonprofit Terms; Industry Terms: Not Available to Industry
Depositor comments: The arrestin coding sequence was cloned into the pTrcHisB vector between NcoI and HindIII sites, removing the His tag.
How to cite: BtARR3 long was a gift from Vsevolod Gurevich (Addgene plasmid # 236266 ; http://n2t.net/addgene:236266 ; RRID:Addgene_236266)
