[The description below was written by a language model from this plasmid's Addgene catalogue record and pLannotate feature annotations shown in this document.]
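Description:
BtARR3 long is a bacterial expression plasmid built on the pTrcHisB backbone for producing the long isoform of bovine arrestin-3 in E. coli. It replicates from a high-copy ColE1/pMB1-type origin and is selected with ampicillin through the β-lactamase gene. Remnants of its pBR322 ancestry are also annotated, including the bom region and a short rop fragment. The sequenced plasmid is about 5.7 kb, which is consistent with a roughly 4.4 kb backbone carrying a coding insert of about 1.26 kb.

The catalogue lists the promoter simply as "lac", but the feature table shows the trc promoter, a strong trp/lac UV5 hybrid, followed by a lac operator. The plasmid also carries lacI under the lacIq promoter, so it supplies its own repressor. Expression is therefore held off until it is induced with IPTG. Between the operator and the coding sequence lie the rrnG antiterminator and a short minicistron with its own ribosome binding site, which ends just upstream of the arrestin start codon to enhance translation initiation. Transcription ends at the rrnB T1 and T2 terminators, which are preceded by a 5S rRNA segment.

The arrestin sequence was inserted between NcoI and HindIII, which removed the vector's His tag, so the protein is made untagged. The automated annotation labels the open reading frame as bovine ARRB2 (β-arrestin-2). This fits the non-visual "arrestin-3" nomenclature, whereas the catalogue's Entrez link points to ARR3, the symbol for cone arrestin, and the record does not resolve this discrepancy. The plasmid is intended for expressing untagged arrestin in E. coli for purification.
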