Features (pLannotate 1.2.2; 17 found; start..end, strand, type, name):
      3..20      +  promoter       tet promoter (fragment): E. coli promoter for tetracycline efflux protein gene
     16..117     -  CDS            yciV (fragment): RNAAM_ECOLI - Also known as trpH From Escherichia coli (strain K12).
    193..222     +  promoter       trc promoter: strong E. coli promoter; hybrid between the trp and lac UV5 promoters
    230..246     +  protein_bind   lac operator: The lac repressor binds to the lac operator to inhibit transcription in E. coli. This inhibition can be relieved by adding lactose or isopropyl-β-D-thiogalactopyranoside (IPTG). lac repressor encoded by lacI
    263..332     +  misc_feature   rrnG antiterminator: antiterminator from the E. coli rrnG leader region (Berg et al., 1989)
    383..409     +  CDS            minicistron: synthetic cistron containing a ribosome binding site (Shine-Dalgarno sequence), for enhancing the bacterial expression of a downstream cistron (Schoner, 1997) This first cistron should terminate 3 bp upstream of the ATG for the second cistron.
    413..1672    +  CDS            ARRB2: ARRB2_BOVIN - Experimental evidence at protein level: Swiss-Prot protein existence level 1. Functions in regulating agonist-mediated G-protein coupled receptor (GPCR) signaling by mediating both receptor desensitization and resensitization processes. During homologous desensitization, beta- arrestins bind to the GPRK-phosphorylated receptor and sterically preclude its coupling to the cognate G-protein; the binding appears to require additional receptor determinants exposed only in the active receptor conformation. The beta-arrestins target many receptors for internalization by acting as endocy
   1969..2084    +  ncRNA          5S rRNA: Accession: RF00001 - 5S ribosomal RNA
   2088..2174    +  terminator     rrnB T1 terminator: Escherichia coli rrnB; transcription terminator T1 from the E. coli rrnB gene
   2266..2293    +  terminator     rrnB T2 terminator: transcription terminator T2 from the E. coli rrnB gene
   2312..2403    +  promoter       AmpR promoter: bla
   2404..3264    +  CDS            AmpR: β-lactamase; bla; confers resistance to ampicillin, carbenicillin, and related antibiotics
   3435..4023    +  rep_origin     ori: high-copy-number ColE1/pMB1/pBR322/pUC origin of replication
   4209..4349    -  misc_feature   bom: basis of mobility region from pBR322
   4451..4491    -  CDS            rop (fragment): Rop protein, which maintains plasmids at low copy number; rop
   4535..4612    +  promoter       lacIq promoter: lacI (mutant); In the lacIq allele, a single base change in the promoter boosts expression of the lacI gene about 10-fold.
   4613..5695    +  CDS            lacI: lac repressor; lacI; The lac repressor binds to the lac operator to inhibit transcription in E. coli. This inhibition can be relieved by adding lactose or isopropyl-β-D-thiogalactopyranoside (IPTG).
>Addgene plasmid #236266 | BtARR3 long | addgene full sequence | sequence record 472329 | Addgene NGS Result
GTTTGACAGCTTATCATCGACTGCACGGTGCACCAATGCTTCTGGCGTCAGGCAGCCATCGGAAGCTGTG
GTATGGCTGTGCAGGTCGTAAATCACTGCATAATTCGTGTCGCTCAAGGCGCACTCCCGTTCTGGATAAT
GTTTTTTGCGCCGACATCATAACGGTTCTGGCAAATATTCTGAAATGAGCTGTTGACAATTAATCATCCG
GCTCGTATAATGTGTGGAATTGTGAGCGGATAACAATTTCACACAGGAAACAGCGCCGCTGAGAAAAAGC
GAAGCGGCACTGCTCTTTAACAATTTATCAGACAATCTGTGTGGGCACTCGACCGGAATTATCGATTAAC
TTTATTATTAAAAATTAAAGAGGTATATATTAATGTATCGATTAAATAAGGAGGAATAAACCATGGGGGA
GAAACCCGGGACCAGGGTCTTCAAGAAATCGAGTCCTAACTGCAAGCTCACCGTGTACCTGGGCAAGCGG
GACTTTGTGGACCACCTGGACAAAGTGGATCCTGTAGATGGTGTGGTGCTAGTGGACCCGGACTACTTGA
AGGACCGCAAAGTGTTTGTGACCCTCACCTGCGCCTTTCGCTATGGCCGCGAAGACCTGGACGTGCTGGG
CTTGTCCTTCCGCAAAGACCTGTTCATCGCCAACTACCAGGCCTTCCCCCCAACACCCAACCCACCCCGG
CCCCCCACCCGCCTGCAGGAGCGGCTGCTGAGGAAGCTGGGCCAGCATGCCCACCCCTTTTTTTTCACAA
TACCCCAGAACCTGCCCTGCTCCGTCACCCTGCAGCCAGGCCCAGAGGATACGGGGAAGGCCTGCGGGGT
AGACTTTGAGATTCGAGCCTTCTGCGCCAAATCACTAGAAGAGAAAAGCCACAAACGGAACTCTGTGCGT
CTGGTGATCCGAAAGGTGCAGTTTGCCCCAGAGAAACCCGGCCCCCAGCCTTCAGCTGAAACCACACGCC
ACTTCCTCATGTCTGACCGGTCCCTGCACCTTGAGGCTTCACTGGACAAGGAGCTGTACTACCATGGGGA
GCCCCTCAATGTCAATGTCCACGTCACCAATAACTCCACCAAGACTGTCAAGAAGATCAAAGTCTCTGTG
AGACAGTACGCCGACATCTGCCTCTTCAGCACCGCCCAGTACAAGTGCCCCGTGGCTCAGGTCGAACAAG
ATGACCAGGTGTCGCCCAGTTCCACGTTCTGTAAGGTGTACACCATAACCCCGCTGCTCAGCAACAACCG
GGAGAAGCGCGGCCTCGCTCTGGATGGGAAGCTCAAGCACGAGGACACCAACCTGGCGTCCAGCACCATT
GTGAAGGAGGGTGCCAACAAGGAGGTGCTGGGGATCCTGGTGTCCTACAGGGTCAAGGTGAAGCTGGTGG
TGTCTCGAGGCGGGGACGTCTCAGTGGAGCTGCCATTTGTTCTCATGCACCCCAAGCCCCATGATCACAT
CGCCCTTCCCAGGCCCCAGTCAGCACCCACCCACCCCCCCACTCTCCTCCCCTCAGCTGTTCCTGAAACA
GATGCCCCCGTGGACACCAACCTCATTGAATTCGAAACCAACTATGCCACAGACGACGACATCGTGTTTG
AGGACTTTGCCCGGCTGCGGCTCAAGGGGCTGAAGGACGAGGACTATGACGACCAGTTCTGCTAGGAAGG
GAGGCTGGAAGAAGGGAGTGGATGGCGGGGCGGGGGACAGGTGGAGGCAGGACCAAGACCCCCACTGTCA
CTGAGGGGGATCCCAGTCCCTCTTCCCTTCCCCTCCACCCACCAGCTTCCTCGACCAACCCCTCCCCCCC
TCCCTGCCCTACCCCCCCACCAGATACGCCCGAATTCGGCCGAATTCCTGCAGCCCATCAAGCTTGGCTG
TTTTGGCGGATGAGAGAAGATTTTCAGCCTGATACAGATTAAATCAGAACGCAGAAGCGGTCTGATAAAA
CAGAATTTGCCTGGCGGCAGTAGCGCGGTGGTCCCACCTGACCCCATGCCGAACTCAGAAGTGAAACGCC
GTAGCGCCGATGGTAGTGTGGGGTCTCCCCATGCGAGAGTAGGGAACTGCCAGGCATCAAATAAAACGAA
AGGCTCAGTCGAAAGACTGGGCCTTTCGTTTTATCTGTTGTTTGTCGGTGAACGCTCTCCTGAGTAGGAC
AAATCCGCCGGGAGCGGATTTGAACGTTGCGAAGCAACGGCCCGGAGGGTGGCGGGCAGGACGCCCGCCA
TAAACTGCCAGGCATCAAATTAAGCAGAAGGCCATCCTGACGGATGGCCTTTTTGCGTTTCTACAAACTC
TTTTGTTTATTTTTCTAAATACATTCAAATATGTATCCGCTCATGAGACAATAACCCTGATAAATGCTTC
AATAATATTGAAAAAGGAAGAGTATGAGTATTCAACATTTCCGTGTCGCCCTTATTCCCTTTTTTGCGGC
ATTTTGCCTTCCTGTTTTTGCTCACCCAGAAACGCTGGTGAAAGTAAAAGATGCTGAAGATCAGTTGGGT
GCACGAGTGGGTTACATCGAACTGGATCTCAACAGCGGTAAGATCCTTGAGAGTTTTCGCCCCGAAGAAC
GTTTTCCAATGATGAGCACTTTTAAAGTTCTGCTATGTGGCGCGGTATTATCCCGTGTTGACGCCGGGCA
AGAGCAACTCGGTCGCCGCATACACTATTCTCAGAATGACTTGGTTGAGTACTCACCAGTCACAGAAAAG
CATCTTACGGATGGCATGACAGTAAGAGAATTATGCAGTGCTGCCATAACCATGAGTGATAACACTGCGG
CCAACTTACTTCTGACAACGATCGGAGGACCGAAGGAGCTAACCGCTTTTTTGCACAACATGGGGGATCA
TGTAACTCGCCTTGATCGTTGGGAACCGGAGCTGAATGAAGCCATACCAAACGACGAGCGTGACACCACG
ATGCCTGTAGCAATGGCAACAACGTTGCGCAAACTATTAACTGGCGAACTACTTACTCTAGCTTCCCGGC
AACAATTAATAGACTGGATGGAGGCGGATAAAGTTGCAGGACCACTTCTGCGCTCGGCCCTTCCGGCTGG
CTGGTTTATTGCTGATAAATCTGGAGCCGGTGAGCGTGGGTCTCGCGGTATCATTGCAGCACTGGGGCCA
GATGGTAAGCCCTCCCGTATCGTAGTTATCTACACGACGGGGAGTCAGGCAACTATGGATGAACGAAATA
GACAGATCGCTGAGATAGGTGCCTCACTGATTAAGCATTGGTAACTGTCAGACCAAGTTTACTCATATAT
ACTTTAGATTGATTTAAAACTTCATTTTTAATTTAAAAGGATCTAGGTGAAGATCCTTTTTGATAATCTC
ATGACCAAAATCCCTTAACGTGAGTTTTCGTTCCACTGAGCGTCAGACCCCGTAGAAAAGATCAAAGGAT
CTTCTTGAGATCCTTTTTTTCTGCGCGTAATCTGCTGCTTGCAAACAAAAAAACCACCGCTACCAGCGGT
GGTTTGTTTGCCGGATCAAGAGCTACCAACTCTTTTTCCGAAGGTAACTGGCTTCAGCAGAGCGCAGATA
CCAAATACTGTCCTTCTAGTGTAGCCGTAGTTAGGCCACCACTTCAAGAACTCTGTAGCACCGCCTACAT
ACCTCGCTCTGCTAATCCTGTTACCAGTGGCTGCTGCCAGTGGCGATAAGTCGTGTCTTACCGGGTTGGA
CTCAAGACGATAGTTACCGGATAAGGCGCAGCGGTCGGGCTGAACGGGGGGTTCGTGCACACAGCCCAGC
TTGGAGCGAACGACCTACACCGAACTGAGATACCTACAGCGTGAGCTATGAGAAAGCGCCACGCTTCCCG
AAGGGAGAAAGGCGGACAGGTATCCGGTAAGCGGCAGGGTCGGAACAGGAGAGCGCACGAGGGAGCTTCC
AGGGGGAAACGCCTGGTATCTTTATAGTCCTGTCGGGTTTCGCCACCTCTGACTTGAGCGTCGATTTTTG
TGATGCTCGTCAGGGGGGCGGAGCCTATGGAAAAACGCCAGCAACGCGGCCTTTTTACGGTTCCTGGCCT
TTTGCTGGCCTTTTGCTCACATGTTCTTTCCTGCGTTATCCCCTGATTCTGTGGATAACCGTATTACCGC
CTTTGAGTGAGCTGATACCGCTCGCCGCAGCCGAACGACCGAGCGCAGCGAGTCAGTGAGCGAGGAAGCG
GAAGAGCGCCTGATGCGGTATTTTCTCCTTACGCATCTGTGCGGTATTTCACACCGCATATGGTGCACTC
TCAGTACAATCTGCTCTGATGCCGCATAGTTAAGCCAGTATACACTCCGCTATCGCTACGTGACTGGGTC
ATGGCTGCGCCCCGACACCCGCCAACACCCGCTGACGCGCCCTGACGGGCTTGTCTGCTCCCGGCATCCG
CTTACAGACAAGCTGTGACCGTCTCCGGGAGCTGCATGTGTCAGAGGTTTTCACCGTCATCACCGAAACG
CGCGAGGCAGCAGATCAATTCGCGCGCGAAGGCGAAGCGGCATGCATTTACGTTGACACCATCGAATGGT
GCAAAACCTTTCGCGGTATGGCATGATAGCGCCCGGAAGAGAGTCAATTCAGGGTGGTGAATGTGAAACC
AGTAACGTTATACGATGTCGCAGAGTATGCCGGTGTCTCTTATCAGACCGTTTCCCGCGTGGTGAACCAG
GCCAGCCACGTTTCTGCGAAAACGCGGGAAAAAGTGGAAGCGGCGATGGCGGAGCTGAATTACATTCCCA
ACCGCGTGGCACAACAACTGGCGGGCAAACAGTCGTTGCTGATTGGCGTTGCCACCTCCAGTCTGGCCCT
GCACGCGCCGTCGCAAATTGTCGCGGCGATTAAATCTCGCGCCGATCAACTGGGTGCCAGCGTGGTGGTG
TCGATGGTAGAACGAAGCGGCGTCGAAGCCTGTAAAGCGGCGGTGCACAATCTTCTCGCGCAACGCGTCA
GTGGGCTGATCATTAACTATCCGCTGGATGACCAGGATGCCATTGCTGTGGAAGCTGCCTGCACTAATGT
TCCGGCGTTATTTCTTGATGTCTCTGACCAGACACCCATCAACAGTATTATTTTCTCCCATGAAGACGGT
ACGCGACTGGGCGTGGAGCATCTGGTCGCATTGGGTCACCAGCAAATCGCGCTGTTAGCGGGCCCATTAA
GTTCTGTCTCGGCGCGTCTGCGTCTGGCTGGCTGGCATAAATATCTCACTCGCAATCAAATTCAGCCGAT
AGCGGAACGGGAAGGCGACTGGAGTGCCATGTCCGGTTTTCAACAAACCATGCAAATGCTGAATGAGGGC
ATCGTTCCCACTGCGATGCTGGTTGCCAACGATCAGATGGCGCTGGGCGCAATGCGCGCCATTACCGAGT
CCGGGCTGCGCGTTGGTGCGGATATCTCGGTAGTGGGATACGACGATACCGAAGACAGCTCATGTTATAT
CCCGCCGTTAACCACCATCAAACAGGATTTTCGCCTGCTGGGGCAAACCAGCGTGGACCGCTTGCTGCAA
CTCTCTCAGGGCCAGGCGGTGAAGGGCAATCAGCTGTTGCCCGTCTCACTGGTGAAAAGAAAAACCACCC
TGGCGCCCAATACGCAAACCGCCTCTCCCCGCGCGTTGGCCGATTCATTAATGCAGCTGGCACGACAGGT
TTCCCGACTGGAAAGCGGGCAGTGAGCGCAACGCAATTAATGTAAGTTAGCGCGAATTGATCTG
